Addgene plasmid #114711: pTK645
Purpose: Express NuMA(1700-2115)-RFP-Nano from Rosa 26 locus
Depositing lab: Tomomi Kiyomitsu. Depositing organization: Nagoya University. Publication: Dynein-Dynactin-NuMA clusters generate cortical spindle-pulling forces as a multi-arm ensemble. Okumura M, Natsume T, Kanemaki MT, Kiyomitsu T. Elife. 2018 May 31;7. pii: 36559. doi: 10.7554/eLife.36559. PubMed 29848445.
Backbone
  Vector backbone: pMK247_addgene#105926
  Selectable markers: Hygromycin
Growth in bacteria
  Bacterial resistance: Ampicillin, 100 μg/mL
  Growth temperature: 37°C
  Growth strain: DH5alpha
  Copy number: Unknown
Gene/Insert
  Gene/Insert name: NuMA(1700-2115)-RFP-Nano
Terms and licenses: Academic/Nonprofit Terms; Industry Terms: Not Available to Industry
How to cite: pTK645 was a gift from Tomomi Kiyomitsu (Addgene plasmid # 114711 ; http://n2t.net/addgene:114711 ; RRID:Addgene_114711)
