[The description below was written by a language model from this plasmid's Addgene catalogue record and pLannotate feature annotations shown in this document.]
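Description:
pTK645 is an 11.3 kb mammalian donor plasmid built on the pMK247 backbone and intended, according to its stated purpose, to express a NuMA(1700-2115)-RFP-Nano fusion from the Rosa 26 locus. It is propagated in E. coli through a high-copy ColE1/pUC-type origin with ampicillin resistance. It also retains cloning-vector remnants: an f1 origin, a lacZα fragment, lac promoter/operator elements, and flanking T7 and T3 promoters. The unannotated stretches between these phage promoters and the mammalian cassettes are where Rosa 26 homology arms would be expected. However, the feature tables do not label any arms, and the record does not say how integration is achieved.

The payload is a self-contained doxycycline-inducible system. On one strand, a human PGK promoter drives the Tet-On 3G transactivator, which ends in an SV40 poly(A) signal. In the opposite orientation, a synthetic poly(A) and a transcriptional pause site insulate a TRE3GS promoter from read-through. That promoter controls a C-terminal fragment of human NUMA1 fused to TagRFP-T and then to an SspB-derived module, followed by an SV40 poly(A). The SspB-derived module corresponds to the "Nano" binding partner used in iLID-type light-inducible dimerisation systems. A second hPGK promoter drives a hygromycin resistance gene with a bGH poly(A), allowing selection of stably modified mammalian cells.

The Addgene-sequenced and depositor records give essentially identical annotations. The associated publication concerns cortical spindle-pulling forces generated by dynein-dynactin-NuMA. This suggests the construct is used for inducible expression and visualisation of a recruitable NuMA C-terminal fragment.
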