Features (pLannotate 1.2.2; 29 found; start..end, strand, type, name):
     30..458     -  rep_origin     f1 ori (sequence partly withheld): f1 bacteriophage origin of replication; arrow indicates direction of (+) strand synthesis
    463..618     -  CDS            lacZα (fragment): LacZα fragment of β-galactosidase; lacZ fragment
    626..644     +  promoter       T7 promoter: promoter for bacteriophage T7 RNA polymerase
   1172..1253    -  polyA_signal   SV40 poly(A) signal: SV40 polyadenylation signal
   1276..1359    -  CDS            large T antigen (fragment): large T antigen from SV40 (simian virus 40)
   1370..2116    -  CDS            Tet-On® 3G: modified rtTA protein that binds tightly to promoters containing the tet operator in the presence of doxycycline
   2135..2645    -  promoter       hPGK promoter: human phosphoglycerate kinase 1 promoter
   2665..2713    +  polyA_signal   poly(A) signal: synthetic polyadenylation signal
   2727..2818    +  misc_feature   pause site: RNA polymerase II transcriptional pause signal from the human α2 globin gene
   2822..3189    +  promoter       TRE3GS promoter: 3rd-generation Tet-responsive promoter that can be activated by binding of Tet-On® 3G, modified to eliminate binding sites for endogenous mammalian transcription factors
   3219..4466    +  CDS            NUMA1 (fragment): NUMA1_HUMAN - Also known as NMP22 From Homo sapiens (Human).
   4503..5234    +  CDS            TagRFP-T: TagRFP-T is a basic (constitutively fluorescent) red fluorescent protein published in 2008, derived from Entacmaea quadricolor. It has low acid sensitivity.
   5235..5266    +  misc_feature   MCS (fragment): multiple cloning site
   5310..5639    +  CDS            sspB (fragment): SSPB_HAEIN - Experimental evidence at protein level: Swiss-Prot protein existence level 1. Also stimulates degradation of the N-terminus of RseA (residues 1-108, alone or in complex with sigma-E) by ClpX-ClpP in a non-ssrA-mediated fashion. From Haemophilus influenzae (strain ATCC 51907 / DSM 11121 / KW20 / Rd).
   5683..5766    +  CDS            large T antigen (fragment): large T antigen from SV40 (simian virus 40)
   5789..5870    +  polyA_signal   SV40 poly(A) signal: SV40 polyadenylation signal
   5892..6402    +  promoter       hPGK promoter: human phosphoglycerate kinase 1 promoter
   6438..7458    +  CDS            HygR (fragment): aminoglycoside phosphotransferase from E. coli; aph(4)-Ia; confers resistance to hygromycin
   7476..7748    +  CDS            yokD (fragment): YOKD_BACSU - Experimental evidence at protein level: Swiss-Prot protein existence level 1. May contribute to antibiotic resistance. From Bacillus subtilis (strain 168).
   7779..7995    +  polyA_signal   bGH poly(A) signal: bovine growth hormone polyadenylation signal
   7999..8020    +  promoter       SV40 promoter (fragment): SV40 enhancer and early promoter
   9099..9117    -  promoter       T3 promoter: promoter for bacteriophage T3 RNA polymerase
   9160..9182    -  protein_bind   lac operator (fragment): The lac repressor binds to the lac operator to inhibit transcription in E. coli. This inhibition can be relieved by adding lactose or isopropyl-β-D-thiogalactopyranoside (IPTG). lac repressor encoded by lacI
   9186..9216    -  promoter       lac promoter: promoter for the E. coli lac operon
   9231..9252    -  protein_bind   CAP binding site: CAP binding activates transcription in the presence of cAMP. E. coli catabolite activator protein
   9265..9357    -  CDS            lacI (fragment): lac repressor; lacI; The lac repressor binds to the lac operator to inhibit transcription in E. coli. This inhibition can be relieved by adding lactose or isopropyl-β-D-thiogalactopyranoside (IPTG).
   9540..10128   -  rep_origin     ori: high-copy-number ColE1/pMB1/pBR322/pUC origin of replication
  10299..11159   -  CDS            AmpR: β-lactamase; bla; confers resistance to ampicillin, carbenicillin, and related antibiotics
  11160..11264   -  promoter       AmpR promoter: bla
>Addgene plasmid #114711 | pTK645 | depositor full sequence | sequence record 216413 | pTK645 sequence 11287 bps
CTAAATTGTAAGCGTTAATATTTTGTTAAAATTCGCGTTAAATTTTTGTTAAATCAGCTCATTTTTTAAC
CAATAGGCCGAAATCGGCAAAATCCCTTATAAATCAAAAGAATAGACCGAGATAGGGT
[37 nt withheld, positions 129-165]
AAAGAACGTGGACTCCAACGTCAAAGG
[49 nt withheld, positions 193-241]
T
[91 nt withheld, positions 243-333]
G
[124 nt withheld, positions 335-458]
CCCATTCGCCATTCAGGCTGCGCAACTGTTGGGAAGGGCGATCGGTGCGGGCCTCTTCGCTATTACGCCA
GCTGGCGAAAGGGGGATGTGCTGCAAGGCGATTAAGTTGGGTAACGCCAGGGTTTTCCCAGTCACGACGT
TGTAAAACGACGGCCAGTGAGCGCGCGTAATACGACTCACTATAGGGCGAATTGGAGCTCGGAACTCTGG
TGGGAGGGGAGGGTCAGTGAAATCGGCTCTGGCGCGGGCGTCCTCCCACCCTCCCCTTCCTTCGGGGGAG
TCGGTTTACCCGCCGCCTGCTTGTCTTCGACACCTGATTGGCTGTCGAAGCTGTGGGACCGGGCCCTTGC
TACTGGCTCGAGTCTCACATGAGCGAAACCACTGCGCGGGGCGCGGGGGTGGCGGGGAGGCGGGCGTTGG
TACGGTCCTCCCCGAGGCCGAGCGCCGCAGTGTCTGGCCCCGCGCCCCTGCGCAACGTGGCAGGAAGCGC
GCGCTGGAGGCGGGGGCGGGCTGCCGGCCGAGACTTCTGGATGGCGGCGGCCGCGGCTCCGCCCCGGGTT
CCCACCGCCTGAAGGGCGAGACAAGCCCGACCTGCTACAGGCACTCGTGGGGGTGGGGGAGGAGCGGGGG
TCGGTCCGGCTGGTTTGTGGGTGGGAGGCGCTTGTTCTCCAAAAACCGGCGCGAAGCTGAGTCAGTGAGC
GAGGAAGCTCGGGGCAGTGAAAAAAATGCTTTATTTGTGAAATTTGTGATGCTATTGCTTTATTTGTAAC
CATTATAAGCTGCAATAAACAAGTTAACAACAACAATTGCATTCATTTTATGTTTCAGGTTCAGGGGGAG
GTGTGGGAGGTTTTTTAAAGCAAGTAAAACCTCTACAAATGTGGTATGGCTGATTATGATCCTCTGGAGA
TTTACCCGGGGAGCATGTCAAGGTCAAAATCGTCAAGAGCGTCAGCAGGCAGCATATCAAGGTCAAAGTC
GTCAAGGGCATCGGCTGGGAGCATGTCTAAGTCAAAATCGTCAAGGGCGTCGGTCGGCCCGCCGCTTTCG
CACTTTAGCTGTTTCTCCAGGCCACATATGATTAGTTCCAGGCCGAAAAGGAAGGCAGGTTCGGCTCCCT
GCCGGTCGAACAGCTCAATTGCTTGTTTCAGAAGTGGGGGCATAGAATCGGTGGTAGGTGTCTCTCTTTC
CTCTTTTGCTACTTGATGCTCCTGTTCCTCCAATACGCAGCCCAGTGTAAAGTGGCCCACGGCGGACAGA
GCGTACAGTGCGTTCTCCAGGGAGAAGCCTTGCTGACACAGGAACGCGAGCTGATTTTCCAGGGTTTCGT
ACTGTTTCTCTGTTGGGCGGGTGCCGAGATGCACTTTAGCCCCGTCGCGATGTGAGAGGAGAGCACAGCG
GTATGACTTGGCGTTGTTCCGCAGAAAGTCTTGCCATGACTCGCCTTCCAGGGGGCAGGAGTGGGTATGA
TGCCTGTCCAGCATCTCGATTGGCAGGGCATCGAGCAGGGCCCGCTTGTTCTTCACGTGCCAGTACAGGG
TAGGCTGCTCAACTCCCAGCTTTTGAGCGAGTTTCCTTGTCGTCAGGCCTTCGATACCGACTCCATTGAG
TAATTCCAGAGCAGAGTTTATGACTTTGCTCTTGTCCAGTCTAGACATGGTAATTCGATGATCCCCCTGG
GGAGAGAGGTCGGTGATTCGGTCAACGAGGGAGCCGACTGCCGACGTGCGCTCCGGAGGCTTGCAGAATG
CGGAACACCGCGCGGGCAGGAACAGGGCCCACACTACCGCCCCACACCCCGCCTCCCGCACCGCCCCTTC
CCGGCCGCTGCTCTCGGCGCGCCCTGCTGAGCAGCCGCTATTGGCCACAGCCCATCGCGGTCGGCGCGCT
GCCATTGCTCCCTGGCGCTGTCCGTCTGCGAGGGTACTAGTGAGACGTGCGGCTTCCGTTTGTCACGTCC
GGCACGCCGCGAACCGCAAGGAACCTTCCCGACTTAGGGGCGGAGCAGGAAGCGTCGCCGGGGGGCCCAC
AAGGGTAGCGGCGAAGATCCGGGTGACGCTGCGAACGGACGTGAAGAATGTGCGAGACCCAGGGTCGGCG
CCGCTGCGTTTCCCGGAACCACGCCCAGAGCAGCCGCGTCCCTGCGCAAACCCAGGGCTGCCTTGGAAAA
GGCGCAACCCCAACCCCGTGGAATTATCACCTCGAGAATAAAATATCTTTATTTTCATTACATCTGTGTG
TTGGTTTTTTGTGTGAATCGATAGTACTAACATACGCTCTCCATCAAAACAAAACGAAACAAAACAAACT
AGCAAAATAGGCTGTCCCCAGTGCAAGTGCAGGTGCCAGAACATTTCTCTCTCGAGTTTACTCCCTATCA
GTGATAGAGAACGTATGAAGAGTTTACTCCCTATCAGTGATAGAGAACGTATGCAGACTTTACTCCCTAT
CAGTGATAGAGAACGTATAAGGAGTTTACTCCCTATCAGTGATAGAGAACGTATGACCAGTTTACTCCCT
ATCAGTGATAGAGAACGTATCTACAGTTTACTCCCTATCAGTGATAGAGAACGTATATCCAGTTTACTCC
CTATCAGTGATAGAGAACGTATAAGCTTTGCTTATGTAAACCAGGGCGCCTATAAAAGAGTGCTGATTTT
TTGAGTAAACTTCAATTCCACAACACTTTTGTCTTATACCAACTTTCCGTACCACTTCCTACCCTCGTAA
AGAATTCGCGGCCGCACGCGTGCCACCATGTTCCAGGTGGCAACTGATGCTTTAAAGAGCCGTGAGCCCC
AGGCTAAGCCCCAGCTGGACTTGAGTATTGACAGCCTGGATCTGAGCTGCGAGGAGGGGACCCCACTCAG
TATCACCAGCAAGCTGCCTCGTACCCAGCCAGACGGCACCAGCGTCCCTGGAGAACCAGCCTCACCTATC
TCCCAGCGCCTGCCCCCCAAGGTAGAATCCCTGGAGAGTCTCTACTTCACTCCCATCCCTGCTCGGAGTC
AGGCCCCCCTGGAGAGCAGCCTGGACTCCCTGGGAGACGTCTTCCTGGACTCGGGTCGTAAGACCCGCTC
CGCTCGTCGGCGCACCACGCAGATCATCAACATCACCATGACCAAGAAGCTAGATGTGGAAGAGCCAGAC
AGCGCCAACTCATCGTTCTACAGCACGCGGTCTGCTCCTGCTTCCCAGGCTAGCCTGCGAGCCACCTCCT
CTACTCAGTCTCTAGCTCGCCTGGGTTCTCCCGATTATGGCAACTCAGCCCTGCTCAGCTTGCCTGGCTA
CCGCCCCACCACTCGCAGTTCTGCTCGTCGTTCCCAGGCCGGGGTGTCCAGTGGGGCCCCTCCAGGAAGG
AACAGCTTCTACATGGGCACTTGCCAGGATGAGCCTGAGCAGCTGGATGACTGGAACCGCATTGCAGAGC
TGCAGCAGCGCAATCGAGTGTGCCCCCCACATCTGAAGACCTGCTATCCCCTGGAGTCCAGGCCTTCCCT
GAGCCTGGGCACCATCACAGATGAGGAGATGAAAACTGGAGACCCCCAAGAGACCCTGCGCCGAGCCAGC
ATGCAGCCAATCCAGATAGCCGAGGGCACTGGCATCACCACCCGGCAGCAGCGCAAACGGGTCTCCCTAG
AGCCCCACCAGGGCCCTGGAACTCCTGAGTCTAAGAAGGCCACCAGCTGTTTCCCACGCCCCATGACTCC
CCGAGACCGACATGAAGGGCGCAAACAGAGCACTACTGAGGCCCAGAAGAAAGCAGCTCCAGCTTCTACT
AAACAGGCTGACCGGCGCCAGTCGATGGCCTTCAGCATCCTCAACACACCCAAGAAGCTAGGGAACAGCC
TTCTGCGGCGGGGAGCCTCAAAGAAGGCCCTGTCCAAGGCTTCCCCCAACACTCGCAGTGGAACCCGCCG
TTCTCCGCGCATTGCCACCACCACAGCCAGCGCCGCCACTGCTGCCGCCATTGGTGCCACCCCTCGAGCC
AAGGGCAAGGCAAAGCACGGAGGTGGATCTACGCGTGGAGGTGGATCTGCCACCATGGTGTCTAAGGGCG
AAGAGCTGATTAAGGAGAACATGCACATGAAGCTGTACATGGAGGGCACCGTGAACAACCACCACTTCAA
GTGCACATCCGAGGGCGAAGGCAAGCCCTACGAGGGCACCCAGACCATGAGAATCAAGGTGGTCGAGGGC
GGCCCTCTCCCCTTCGCCTTCGACATCCTGGCTACCAGCTTCATGTACGGCAGCAGAACCTTCATCAACC
ACACCCAGGGCATCCCCGACTTCTTTAAGCAGTCCTTCCCTGAGGGCTTCACATGGGAGAGAGTCACCAC
ATACGAAGACGGGGGCGTGCTGACCGCTACCCAGGACACCAGCCTCCAGGACGGCTGCCTCATCTACAAC
GTCAAGATCAGAGGGGTGAACTTCCCATCCAACGGCCCTGTGATGCAGAAGAAAACACTCGGCTGGGAGG
CCAACACCGAGATGCTGTACCCCGCTGACGGCGGCCTGGAAGGCAGAACCGACATGGCCCTGAAGCTCGT
GGGCGGGGGCCACCTGATCTGCAACTTCAAGACCACATACAGATCCAAGAAACCCGCTAAGAACCTCAAG
ATGCCCGGCGTCTACTATGTGGACCACAGACTGGAAAGAATCAAGGAGGCCGACAAAGAGACCTACGTCG
AGCAGCACGAGGTGGCTGTGGCCAGATACTGCGACCTCCCTAGCAAACTGGGGCACAAACTTAATGGCAT
GGACGAGCTGTACAAGTCCGGACTCAGATCTCGAGCTCAAGCTTCGAACGAATTCGGCATTGATCTGAGC
GGCCTGACCCTGCAGGAATTCAGCTCCCCGAAACGCCCTAAGCTGCTGCGTGAATATTACGATTGGCTGG
TTGATAACAGCTTTACCCCATATCTGGTGGTGGATGCCACATACCTGGGCGTGAACGTGCCCGTGGAGTA
TGTGAAAGACGGTCAGATCGTGCTGAATCTGTCTGCAAGTGCGACCGGCAACCTGCAACTGACAAATGAT
TTTATCCAGTTCAACGCCCGCTTTAAGGGCGTGTCTCGTGAACTGTATATCCCGATGGGTGCCGCTCTGG
CCATTTACGCTCGCGAGAACGGCGATGGTGTGATGTTCGAACCAGAAGAAATCTATGACGAGCTGAATAT
TGGTTAAACCGGTGGATCCAGATCTCTGCAGCATATGTCTAGAGGATCATAATCAGCCATACCACATTTG
TAGAGGTTTTACTTGCTTTAAAAAACCTCCCACACCTCCCCCTGAACCTGAAACATAAAATGAATGCAAT
TGTTGTTGTTAACTTGTTTATTGCAGCTTATAATGGTTACAAATAAAGCAATAGCATCACAAATTTCACA
AATAAAGCATTTTTTTCACTGCCGACGTCAGGTGGCACTTTTCGGGGTTGGGGTTGCGCCTTTTCCAAGG
CAGCCCTGGGTTTGCGCAGGGACGCGGCTGCTCTGGGCGTGGTTCCGGGAAACGCAGCGGCGCCGACCCT
GGGTCTCGCACATTCTTCACGTCCGTTCGCAGCGTCACCCGGATCTTCGCCGCTACCCTTGTGGGCCCCC
CGGCGACGCTTCCTGCTCCGCCCCTAAGTCGGGAAGGTTCCTTGCGGTTCGCGGCGTGCCGGACGTGACA
AACGGAAGCCGCACGTCTCACTAGTACCCTCGCAGACGGACAGCGCCAGGGAGCAATGGCAGCGCGCCGA
CCGCGATGGGCTGTGGCCAATAGCGGCTGCTCAGCAGGGCGCGCCGAGAGCAGCGGCCGGGAAGGGGCGG
TGCGGGAGGCGGGGTGTGGGGCGGTAGTGTGGGCCCTGTTCCTGCCCGCGCGGTGTTCCGCATTCTGCAA
GCCTCCGGAGCGCACGTCGGCAGTCGGCTCCCTCGTTGACCGAATCACCGACCTCTCTCCCCAGGGGGAT
CCACCGGAGCTTACCATGGATAGATCCGGAAAGCCTGAACTCACCGCGACGTCTGTCGAGAAGTTTCTGA
TCGAAAAGTTCGACAGCGTCTCCGACCTGATGCAGCTCTCGGAGGGCGAAGAATCTCGTGCTTTCAGCTT
CGATGTAGGAGGGCGTGGATATGTCCTGCGGGTAAATAGCTGCGCCGATGGTTTCTACAAAGATCGTTAT
GTTTATCGGCACTTTGCATCGGCCGCGCTCCCGATTCCGGAAGTGCTTGACATTGGGGAATTCAGCGAGA
GCCTGACCTATTGCATCTCCCGCCGTGCACAGGGTGTCACGTTGCAAGACCTGCCTGAAACCGAACTGCC
CGCTGTTCTGCAGCCGGTCGCGGAGGCCATGGATGCGATCGCTGCGGCCGATCTTAGCCAGACGAGCGGG
TTCGGCCCATTCGGACCGCAAGGAATCGGTCAATACACTACATGGCGTGATTTCATATGCGCGATTGCTG
ATCCCCATGTGTATCACTGGCAAACTGTGATGGACGACACCGTCAGTGCGTCCGTCGCGCAGGCTCTCGA
TGAGCTGATGCTTTGGGCCGAGGACTGCCCCGAAGTCCGGCACCTCGTGCACGCGGATTTCGGCTCCAAC
AATGTCCTGACGGACAATGGCCGCATAACAGCGGTCATTGACTGGAGCGAGGCGATGTTCGGGGATTCCC
AATACGAGGTCGCCAACATCTTCTTCTGGAGGCCGTGGTTGGCTTGTATGGAGCAGCAGACGCGCTACTT
CGAGCGGAGGCATCCGGAGCTTGCAGGATCGCCGCGGCTCCGGGCGTATATGCTCCGCATTGGTCTTGAC
CAACTCTATCAGAGCTTGGTTGACGGCAATTTCGATGATGCAGCTTGGGCGCAGGGTCGATGCGACGCAA
TCGTCCGATCCGGAGCCGGGACTGTCGGGCGTACACAAATCGCCCGCAGAAGCGCGGCCGTCTGGACCGA
TGGCTGTGTAGAAGTACTCGCCGATAGTGGAAACCGACGCCCCAGCACTCGTCCGAGGGCAAAGGAATAG
AGTAGATGCCGACCGAACAAGAGCTGATTTCGAGAACGCCTCAGCCAGCAACTCGCGCGAGCCTAGCAAG
GCAAATGCGAGAGAACGGCCTTACGCTTGGTGGCACAGTTCTCGTCCACAGTTCGCTAAGCTCGCTCGGC
TGGGTCGCGGGAGGGCCGGTCGCAGTGATTCAGGCCCTTCTGGATTGTGTTGGTCCCCAGGGCACGATTG
TCATGCCCACGCACTCGGGTGATCTGACTGATCCCGCAGATTGGAGATCGCCGCCCGTGCCTGCCGATTG
GGTGCAGATCTAGAGCTCGCTGATCAGCCTCGACTGTGCCTCTAGTTGCCAGCCATCTGTTGTTTGCCCC
TCCCCCGTGCCTTCCTTGACCCTGGAAGGTGCCACTCCCACTGTCCTTTCCTAATAAAATGAGGAAATTG
CATCGCATTGTCTGAGTAGGTGTCATTCTATTCTGGGGGGTGGGGTGGGGCAGGACAGCAAGGGGGAGGA
TTGGGAAGACAATAGCAGGCATGCTGGGGATGCGGTGGGCTCTATGGCTTCTGAGGCGGAAAGAACCAGC
TGGGGCTCGATGAGGGAGCTGCGGTGGAGGAGGTGGAGAGAAGGCCGCACCCTTCTGGGCAGGGGGAGGG
GAGTGCCGCAATACCTTTATGGGAGTTCTCTGCTGCCTCCCGTCTTGTAAGGACCGCCCTGGGCCTGGAA
GAAGCCCTCCCTCCTTTCCTCCTCGCGTGATCTCGTCATCGCCTCCATGTCGAGTCGCTTCTCGATTATG
GGCGGGATTCTTTTGCCTAGGCTTAAGGGGCTAACTTGGTCCCTGGGCGTTGCCCTGCAGGGGAGTGAGC
AGCTGTAAGATTTGAGGGGCGACTCCGATTAGTTTATCTTCCCACGGACTAGAGTTGGTGTCGAGGTTAT
TGTAATAAGGGTGGGGTAGGGAAATGGAGCTTAGTCATTCACCTGGGGCTGATTTTATGCAACGAGACTG
CGGATTATCACTACTTATCATTTTTGGAGCATTTTTCTAGAGACAGACATAAAGCATGATCACCTGAGTT
TTATACCATTTGAGACCCTTGCTGCACCACCAAAGTGTAGCATCAGGTTAAATCTTAATAGAAAAATTTT
AGCTTTTGCTTGAGAAACCAGTGCTTCCCTCCCTCACCCTCTCTCCCCAGGCTCTCTACCCCTTTGCATC
CCTACCAGGCATCTTAGCAACTCTCACTCATACTTGATCCCATTTTCCATTTGTTGTACTTGCTCCTCTA
GTATTCAGACATAGCACTAGCTTTCTCCCTCTCTTGATCTTGGGTAGCCTGGTGTCTCGCGAAACCAGAC
AGATTGGTTCCACCACAAATTAAGGCTTGAGCTGGGGCTTGACTCTTACCCAGCAGTGCTTTTATTCCTC
CCTAGTTCACGTTCTTAAATGTTTATCTTGATTTTCATTTTATCCTTTTTCCTTAGCTGGGATTCTGTCC
CTGACCGTCTTCACAGTCCAGGTGATCTTGACTACTGCTTTACAGAGAATTGGATCTGAGGTTAGGCAAC
ATCTCCCTTTTTCTTCCTCTAAATACCTCTCATTTCTGTTCTTACCAGTTAGTAACTGATCTCAGATGCC
TGTGTGATAGCTGGTACCCAGCTTTTGTTCCCTTTAGTGAGGGTTAATTGCGCGCTTGGCGTAATCATGG
TCATAGCTGTTTCCTGTGTGAAATTGTTATCCGCTCACAATTCCACACAACATACGAGCCGGAAGCATAA
AGTGTAAAGCCTGGGGTGCCTAATGAGTGAGCTAACTCACATTAATTGCGTTGCGCTCACTGCCCGCTTT
CCAGTCGGGAAACCTGTCGTGCCAGCTGCATTAATGAATCGGCCAACGCGCGGGGAGAGGCGGTTTGCGT
ATTGGGCGCTCTTCCGCTTCCTCGCTCACTGACTCGCTGCGCTCGGTCGTTCGGCTGCGGCGAGCGGTAT
CAGCTCACTCAAAGGCGGTAATACGGTTATCCACAGAATCAGGGGATAACGCAGGAAAGAACATGTGAGC
AAAAGGCCAGCAAAAGGCCAGGAACCGTAAAAAGGCCGCGTTGCTGGCGTTTTTCCATAGGCTCCGCCCC
CCTGACGAGCATCACAAAAATCGACGCTCAAGTCAGAGGTGGCGAAACCCGACAGGACTATAAAGATACC
AGGCGTTTCCCCCTGGAAGCTCCCTCGTGCGCTCTCCTGTTCCGACCCTGCCGCTTACCGGATACCTGTC
CGCCTTTCTCCCTTCGGGAAGCGTGGCGCTTTCTCATAGCTCACGCTGTAGGTATCTCAGTTCGGTGTAG
GTCGTTCGCTCCAAGCTGGGCTGTGTGCACGAACCCCCCGTTCAGCCCGACCGCTGCGCCTTATCCGGTA
ACTATCGTCTTGAGTCCAACCCGGTAAGACACGACTTATCGCCACTGGCAGCAGCCACTGGTAACAGGAT
TAGCAGAGCGAGGTATGTAGGCGGTGCTACAGAGTTCTTGAAGTGGTGGCCTAACTACGGCTACACTAGA
AGGACAGTATTTGGTATCTGCGCTCTGCTGAAGCCAGTTACCTTCGGAAAAAGAGTTGGTAGCTCTTGAT
CCGGCAAACAAACCACCGCTGGTAGCGGTGGTTTTTTTGTTTGCAAGCAGCAGATTACGCGCAGAAAAAA
AGGATCTCAAGAAGATCCTTTGATCTTTTCTACGGGGTCTGACGCTCAGTGGAACGAAAACTCACGTTAA
GGGATTTTGGTCATGAGATTATCAAAAAGGATCTTCACCTAGATCCTTTTAAATTAAAAATGAAGTTTTA
AATCAATCTAAAGTATATATGAGTAAACTTGGTCTGACAGTTACCAATGCTTAATCAGTGAGGCACCTAT
CTCAGCGATCTGTCTATTTCGTTCATCCATAGTTGCCTGACTCCCCGTCGTGTAGATAACTACGATACGG
GAGGGCTTACCATCTGGCCCCAGTGCTGCAATGATACCGCGAGACCCACGCTCACCGGCTCCAGATTTAT
CAGCAATAAACCAGCCAGCCGGAAGGGCCGAGCGCAGAAGTGGTCCTGCAACTTTATCCGCCTCCATCCA
GTCTATTAATTGTTGCCGGGAAGCTAGAGTAAGTAGTTCGCCAGTTAATAGTTTGCGCAACGTTGTTGCC
ATTGCTACAGGCATCGTGGTGTCACGCTCGTCGTTTGGTATGGCTTCATTCAGCTCCGGTTCCCAACGAT
CAAGGCGAGTTACATGATCCCCCATGTTGTGCAAAAAAGCGGTTAGCTCCTTCGGTCCTCCGATCGTTGT
CAGAAGTAAGTTGGCCGCAGTGTTATCACTCATGGTTATGGCAGCACTGCATAATTCTCTTACTGTCATG
CCATCCGTAAGATGCTTTTCTGTGACTGGTGAGTACTCAACCAAGTCATTCTGAGAATAGTGTATGCGGC
GACCGAGTTGCTCTTGCCCGGCGTCAATACGGGATAATACCGCGCCACATAGCAGAACTTTAAAAGTGCT
CATCATTGGAAAACGTTCTTCGGGGCGAAAACTCTCAAGGATCTTACCGCTGTTGAGATCCAGTTCGATG
TAACCCACTCGTGCACCCAACTGATCTTCAGCATCTTTTACTTTCACCAGCGTTTCTGGGTGAGCAAAAA
CAGGAAGGCAAAATGCCGCAAAAAAGGGAATAAGGGCGACACGGAAATGTTGAATACTCATACTCTTCCT
TTTTCAATATTATTGAAGCATTTATCAGGGTTATTGTCTCATGAGCGGATACATATTTGAATGTATTTAG
AAAAATAAACAAATAGGGGTTCCGCGCACATTTCCCCGAAAAGTGCCAC
