Features (pLannotate 1.2.2; 29 found; start..end, strand, type, name):
     30..458     -  rep_origin     f1 ori (sequence partly withheld): f1 bacteriophage origin of replication; arrow indicates direction of (+) strand synthesis
    463..618     -  CDS            lacZα (fragment): LacZα fragment of β-galactosidase; lacZ fragment
    626..644     +  promoter       T7 promoter: promoter for bacteriophage T7 RNA polymerase
   1172..1253    -  polyA_signal   SV40 poly(A) signal: SV40 polyadenylation signal
   1276..1359    -  CDS            large T antigen (fragment): large T antigen from SV40 (simian virus 40)
   1370..2116    -  CDS            Tet-On® 3G: modified rtTA protein that binds tightly to promoters containing the tet operator in the presence of doxycycline
   2135..2645    -  promoter       hPGK promoter: human phosphoglycerate kinase 1 promoter
   2665..2713    +  polyA_signal   poly(A) signal: synthetic polyadenylation signal
   2727..2818    +  misc_feature   pause site: RNA polymerase II transcriptional pause signal from the human α2 globin gene
   2822..3189    +  promoter       TRE3GS promoter: 3rd-generation Tet-responsive promoter that can be activated by binding of Tet-On® 3G, modified to eliminate binding sites for endogenous mammalian transcription factors
   3219..4466    +  CDS            NUMA1 (fragment): NUMA1_HUMAN - Also known as NMP22 From Homo sapiens (Human).
   4503..5234    +  CDS            TagRFP-T: TagRFP-T is a basic (constitutively fluorescent) red fluorescent protein published in 2008, derived from Entacmaea quadricolor. It has low acid sensitivity.
   5235..5266    +  misc_feature   MCS (fragment): multiple cloning site
   5310..5639    +  CDS            sspB (fragment): SSPB_HAEIN - Experimental evidence at protein level: Swiss-Prot protein existence level 1. Also stimulates degradation of the N-terminus of RseA (residues 1-108, alone or in complex with sigma-E) by ClpX-ClpP in a non-ssrA-mediated fashion. From Haemophilus influenzae (strain ATCC 51907 / DSM 11121 / KW20 / Rd).
   5683..5766    +  CDS            large T antigen (fragment): large T antigen from SV40 (simian virus 40)
   5789..5870    +  polyA_signal   SV40 poly(A) signal: SV40 polyadenylation signal
   5892..6402    +  promoter       hPGK promoter: human phosphoglycerate kinase 1 promoter
   6438..7458    +  CDS            HygR (fragment): aminoglycoside phosphotransferase from E. coli; aph(4)-Ia; confers resistance to hygromycin
   7476..7754    +  CDS            yokD (fragment): YOKD_BACSU - Experimental evidence at protein level: Swiss-Prot protein existence level 1. May contribute to antibiotic resistance. From Bacillus subtilis (strain 168).
   7774..7998    +  polyA_signal   bGH poly(A) signal: bovine growth hormone polyadenylation signal
   8002..8023    +  promoter       SV40 promoter (fragment): SV40 enhancer and early promoter
   9099..9117    -  promoter       T3 promoter: promoter for bacteriophage T3 RNA polymerase
   9160..9182    -  protein_bind   lac operator (fragment): The lac repressor binds to the lac operator to inhibit transcription in E. coli. This inhibition can be relieved by adding lactose or isopropyl-β-D-thiogalactopyranoside (IPTG). lac repressor encoded by lacI
   9186..9216    -  promoter       lac promoter: promoter for the E. coli lac operon
   9231..9252    -  protein_bind   CAP binding site: CAP binding activates transcription in the presence of cAMP. E. coli catabolite activator protein
   9265..9357    -  CDS            lacI (fragment): lac repressor; lacI; The lac repressor binds to the lac operator to inhibit transcription in E. coli. This inhibition can be relieved by adding lactose or isopropyl-β-D-thiogalactopyranoside (IPTG).
   9540..10128   -  rep_origin     ori: high-copy-number ColE1/pMB1/pBR322/pUC origin of replication
  10299..11159   -  CDS            AmpR: β-lactamase; bla; confers resistance to ampicillin, carbenicillin, and related antibiotics
  11160..11264   -  promoter       AmpR promoter: bla
>Addgene plasmid #114711 | pTK645 | addgene full sequence | sequence record 228505 | Addgene NGS Result
CTAAATTGTAAGCGTTAATATTTTGTTAAAATTCGCGTTAAATTTTTGTTAAATCAGCTCATTTTTTAAC
CAATAGGCCGAAATCGGCAAAATCCCTTATAAATCAAAAGAATAGACCGAGATAGGGT
[37 nt withheld, positions 129-165]
AAAGAACGTGGACTCCAACGTCAAAGG
[49 nt withheld, positions 193-241]
T
[91 nt withheld, positions 243-333]
G
[124 nt withheld, positions 335-458]
CCCATTCGCCATTCAGGCTGCGCAACTGTTGGGAAGGGCGATCGGTGCGGGCCTCTTCGCTATTACGCCA
GCTGGCGAAAGGGGGATGTGCTGCAAGGCGATTAAGTTGGGTAACGCCAGGGTTTTCCCAGTCACGACGT
TGTAAAACGACGGCCAGTGAGCGCGCGTAATACGACTCACTATAGGGCGAATTGGAGCTCGGAACTCTGG
TGGGAGGGGAGGGTCAGTGAAATTGGCTCTGGCGCGGGCGTCCTCCCACCCTCCCCTTCCTTCGGGGGAG
TCGGTTTACCCGCCGCCTGCTTGTCTTCGACACCTGATTGGCTGTCGAAGCTGTGGGACCGGGCCCTTGC
TACTGGCTCGAGTCTCACATGAGCGAAACCACTGCGCGGGGCGCGGGGGTGGCGGGGAGGCGGGCGTTGG
TACGGTCCTCCCCGAGGCCGAGCGCCGCAGTGTCTGGCCCCGCGCCCCTGCGCAACGTGGCAGGAAGCGC
GCGCTGGAGGCGGGGGCGGGCTGCCGGCCGAGACTTCTGGATGGCGGCGGCCGCGGCTCCGCCCCGGGTT
CCCACCGCCTGAAGGGCGAGACAAGCCCGACCTGCTACAGGCACTCGTGGGGGTGGGGGAGGAGCGGGGG
TCGGTCCGGCTGGTTTGTGGGTGGGAGGCGCTTGTTCTCCAAAAACCGGCGCGAAGCTGAGTCAGTGAGC
GAGGAAGCTCGGGGCAGTGAAAAAAATGCTTTATTTGTGAAATTTGTGATGCTATTGCTTTATTTGTAAC
CATTATAAGCTGCAATAAACAAGTTAACAACAACAATTGCATTCATTTTATGTTTCAGGTTCAGGGGGAG
GTGTGGGAGGTTTTTTAAAGCAAGTAAAACCTCTACAAATGTGGTATGGCTGATTATGATCCTCTGGAGA
TTTACCCGGGGAGCATGTCAAGGTCAAAATCGTCAAGAGCGTCAGCAGGCAGCATATCAAGGTCAAAGTC
GTCAAGGGCATCGGCTGGGAGCATGTCTAAGTCAAAATCGTCAAGGGCGTCGGTCGGCCCGCCGCTTTCG
CACTTTAGCTGTTTCTCCAGGCCACATATGATTAGTTCCAGGCCGAAAAGGAAGGCAGGTTCGGCTCCCT
GCCGGTCGAACAGCTCAATTGCTTGTTTCAGAAGTGGGGGCATAGAATCGGTGGTAGGTGTCTCTCTTTC
CTCTTTTGCTACTTGATGCTCCTGTTCCTCCAATACGCAGCCCAGTGTAAAGTGGCCCACGGCGGACAGA
GCGTACAGTGCGTTCTCCAGGGAGAAGCCTTGCTGACACAGGAACGCGAGCTGATTTTCCAGGGTTTCGT
ACTGTTTCTCTGTTGGGCGGGTGCCGAGATGCACTTTAGCCCCGTCGCGATGTGAGAGGAGAGCACAGCG
GTATGACTTGGCGTTGTTCCGCAGAAAGTCTTGCCATGACTCGCCTTCCAGGGGGCAGGAGTGGGTATGA
TGCCTGTCCAGCATCTCGATTGGCAGGGCATCGAGCAGGGCCCGCTTGTTCTTCACGTGCCAGTACAGGG
TAGGCTGCTCAACTCCCAGCTTTTGAGCGAGTTTCCTTGTCGTCAGGCCTTCGATACCGACTCCATTGAG
TAATTCCAGAGCAGAGTTTATGACTTTGCTCTTGTCCAGTCTAGACATGGTAATTCGATGATCCCCCTGG
GGAGAGAGGTCGGTGATTCGGTCAACGAGGGAGCCGACTGCCGACGTGCGCTCCGGAGGCTTGCAGAATG
CGGAACACCGCGCGGGCAGGAACAGGGCCCACACTACCGCCCCACACCCCGCCTCCCGCACCGCCCCTTC
CCGGCCGCTGCTCTCGGCGCGCCCTGCTGAGCAGCCGCTATTGGCCACAGCCCATCGCGGTCGGCGCGCT
GCCATTGCTCCCTGGCGCTGTCCGTCTGCGAGGGTACTAGTGAGACGTGCGGCTTCCGTTTGTCACGTCC
GGCACGCCGCGAACCGCAAGGAACCTTCCCGACTTAGGGGCGGAGCAGGAAGCGTCGCCGGGGGGCCCAC
AAGGGTAGCGGCGAAGATCCGGGTGACGCTGCGAACGGACGTGAAGAATGTGCGAGACCCAGGGTCGGCG
CCGCTGCGTTTCCCGGAACCACGCCCAGAGCAGCCGCGTCCCTGCGCAAACCCAGGGCTGCCTTGGAAAA
GGCGCAACCCCAACCCCGTGGAATTATCACCTCGAGAATAAAATATCTTTATTTTCATTACATCTGTGTG
TTGGTTTTTTGTGTGAATCGATAGTACTAACATACGCTCTCCATCAAAACAAAACGAAACAAAACAAACT
AGCAAAATAGGCTGTCCCCAGTGCAAGTGCAGGTGCCAGAACATTTCTCTCTCGAGTTTACTCCCTATCA
GTGATAGAGAACGTATGAAGAGTTTACTCCCTATCAGTGATAGAGAACGTATGCAGACTTTACTCCCTAT
CAGTGATAGAGAACGTATAAGGAGTTTACTCCCTATCAGTGATAGAGAACGTATGACCAGTTTACTCCCT
ATCAGTGATAGAGAACGTATCTACAGTTTACTCCCTATCAGTGATAGAGAACGTATATCCAGTTTACTCC
CTATCAGTGATAGAGAACGTATAAGCTTTGCTTATGTAAACCAGGGCGCCTATAAAAGAGTGCTGATTTT
TTGAGTAAACTTCAATTCCACAACACTTTTGTCTTATACCAACTTTCCGTACCACTTCCTACCCTCGTAA
AGAATTCGCGGCCGCACGCGTGCCACCATGTTCCAGGTGGCAACTGATGCTTTAAAGAGCCGTGAGCCCC
AGGCTAAGCCCCAGCTGGACTTGAGTATTGACAGCCTGGATCTGAGCTGCGAGGAGGGGACCCCACTCAG
TATCACCAGCAAGCTGCCTCGTACCCAGCCAGACGGCACCAGCGTCCCTGGAGAACCAGCCTCACCTATC
TCCCAGCGCCTGCCCCCCAAGGTAGAATCCCTGGAGAGTCTCTACTTCACTCCCATCCCTGCTCGGAGTC
AGGCCCCCCTGGAGAGCAGCCTGGACTCCCTGGGAGACGTCTTCCTGGACTCGGGTCGTAAGACCCGCTC
CGCTCGTCGGCGCACCACGCAGATCATCAACATCACCATGACCAAGAAGCTAGATGTGGAAGAGCCAGAC
AGCGCCAACTCATCGTTCTACAGCACGCGGTCTGCTCCTGCTTCCCAGGCTAGCCTGCGAGCCACCTCCT
CTACTCAGTCTCTAGCTCGCCTGGGTTCTCCCGATTATGGCAACTCAGCCCTGCTCAGCTTGCCTGGCTA
CCGCCCCACCACTCGCAGTTCTGCTCGTCGTTCCCAGGCCGGGGTGTCCAGTGGGGCCCCTCCAGGAAGG
AACAGCTTCTACATGGGCACTTGCCAGGATGAGCCTGAGCAGCTGGATGACTGGAACCGCATTGCAGAGC
TGCAGCAGCGCAATCGAGTGTGCCCCCCACATCTGAAGACCTGCTATCCCCTGGAGTCCAGGCCTTCCCT
GAGCCTGGGCACCATCACAGATGAGGAGATGAAAACTGGAGACCCCCAAGAGACCCTGCGCCGAGCCAGC
ATGCAGCCAATCCAGATAGCCGAGGGCACTGGCATCACCACCCGGCAGCAGCGCAAACGGGTCTCCCTAG
AGCCCCACCAGGGCCCTGGAACTCCTGAGTCTAAGAAGGCCACCAGCTGTTTCCCACGCCCCATGACTCC
CCGAGACCGACATGAAGGGCGCAAACAGAGCACTACTGAGGCCCAGAAGAAAGCAGCTCCAGCTTCTACT
AAACAGGCTGACCGGCGCCAGTCGATGGCCTTCAGCATCCTCAACACACCCAAGAAGCTAGGGAACAGCC
TTCTGCGGCGGGGAGCCTCAAAGAAGGCCCTGTCCAAGGCTTCCCCCAACACTCGCAGTGGAACCCGCCG
TTCTCCGCGCATTGCCACCACCACAGCCAGTGCCGCCACTGCTGCCGCCATTGGTGCCACCCCTCGAGCC
AAGGGCAAGGCAAAGCACGGAGGTGGATCTACGCGTGGAGGTGGATCTGCCACCATGGTGTCTAAGGGCG
AAGAGCTGATTAAGGAGAACATGCACATGAAGCTGTACATGGAGGGCACCGTGAACAACCACCACTTCAA
GTGCACATCCGAGGGCGAAGGCAAGCCCTACGAGGGCACCCAGACCATGAGAATCAAGGTGGTCGAGGGC
GGCCCTCTCCCCTTCGCCTTCGACATCCTGGCTACCAGCTTCATGTACGGCAGCAGAACCTTCATCAACC
ACACCCAGGGCATCCCCGACTTCTTTAAGCAGTCCTTCCCTGAGGGCTTCACATGGGAGAGAGTCACCAC
ATACGAAGACGGGGGCGTGCTGACCGCTACCCAGGACACCAGCCTCCAGGACGGCTGCCTCATCTACAAC
GTCAAGATCAGAGGGGTGAACTTCCCATCCAACGGCCCTGTGATGCAGAAGAAAACACTCGGCTGGGAGG
CCAACACCGAGATGCTGTACCCCGCTGACGGCGGCCTGGAAGGCAGAACCGACATGGCCCTGAAGCTCGT
GGGCGGGGGCCACCTGATCTGCAACTTCAAGACCACATACAGATCCAAGAAACCCGCTAAGAACCTCAAG
ATGCCCGGCGTCTACTATGTGGACCACAGACTGGAAAGAATCAAGGAGGCCGACAAAGAGACCTACGTCG
AGCAGCACGAGGTGGCTGTGGCCAGATACTGCGACCTCCCTAGCAAACTGGGGCACAAACTTAATGGCAT
GGACGAGCTGTACAAGTCCGGACTCAGATCTCGAGCTCAAGCTTCGAACGAATTCGGCATTGATCTGAGC
GGCCTGACCCTGCAGGAATTCAGCTCCCCGAAACGCCCTAAGCTGCTGCGTGAATATTACGATTGGCTGG
TTGATAACAGCTTTACCCCATATCTGGTGGTGGATGCCACATACCTGGGCGTGAACGTGCCCGTGGAGTA
TGTGAAAGACGGTCAGATCGTGCTGAATCTGTCTGCAAGTGCGACCGGCAACCTGCAACTGACAAATGAT
TTTATCCAGTTCAACGCCCGCTTTAAGGGCGTGTCTCGTGAACTGTATATCCCGATGGGTGCCGCTCTGG
CCATTTACGCTCGCGAGAACGGCGATGGTGTGATGTTCGAACCAGAAGAAATCTATGACGAGCTGAATAT
TGGTTAAACCGGTGGATCCAGATCTCTGCAGCATATGTCTAGAGGATCATAATCAGCCATACCACATTTG
TAGAGGTTTTACTTGCTTTAAAAAACCTCCCACACCTCCCCCTGAACCTGAAACATAAAATGAATGCAAT
TGTTGTTGTTAACTTGTTTATTGCAGCTTATAATGGTTACAAATAAAGCAATAGCATCACAAATTTCACA
AATAAAGCATTTTTTTCACTGCCGACGTCAGGTGGCACTTTTCGGGGTTGGGGTTGCGCCTTTTCCAAGG
CAGCCCTGGGTTTGCGCAGGGACGCGGCTGCTCTGGGCGTGGTTCCGGGAAACGCAGCGGCGCCGACCCT
GGGTCTCGCACATTCTTCACGTCCGTTCGCAGCGTCACCCGGATCTTCGCCGCTACCCTTGTGGGCCCCC
CGGCGACGCTTCCTGCTCCGCCCCTAAGTCGGGAAGGTTCCTTGCGGTTCGCGGCGTGCCGGACGTGACA
AACGGAAGCCGCACGTCTCACTAGTACCCTCGCAGACGGACAGCGCCAGGGAGCAATGGCAGCGCGCCGA
CCGCGATGGGCTGTGGCCAATAGCGGCTGCTCAGCAGGGCGCGCCGAGAGCAGCGGCCGGGAAGGGGCGG
TGCGGGAGGCGGGGTGTGGGGCGGTAGTGTGGGCCCTGTTCCTGCCCGCGCGGTGTTCCGCATTCTGCAA
GCCTCCGGAGCGCACGTCGGCAGTCGGCTCCCTCGTTGACCGAATCACCGACCTCTCTCCCCAGGGGGAT
CCACCGGAGCTTACCATGGATAGATCCGGAAAGCCTGAACTCACCGCGACGTCTGTCGAGAAGTTTCTGA
TCGAAAAGTTCGACAGCGTCTCCGACCTGATGCAGCTCTCGGAGGGCGAAGAATCTCGTGCTTTCAGCTT
CGATGTAGGAGGGCGTGGATATGTCCTGCGGGTAAATAGCTGCGCCGATGGTTTCTACAAAGATCGTTAT
GTTTATCGGCACTTTGCATCGGCCGCGCTCCCGATTCCGGAAGTGCTTGACATTGGGGAATTCAGCGAGA
GCCTGACCTATTGCATCTCCCGCCGTGCACAGGGTGTCACGTTGCAAGACCTGCCTGAAACCGAACTGCC
CGCTGTTCTGCAGCCGGTCGCGGAGGCCATGGATGCGATCGCTGCGGCCGATCTTAGCCAGACGAGCGGG
TTCGGCCCATTCGGACCGCAAGGAATCGGTCAATACACTACATGGCGTGATTTCATATGCGCGATTGCTG
ATCCCCATGTGTATCACTGGCAAACTGTGATGGACGACACCGTCAGTGCGTCCGTCGCGCAGGCTCTCGA
TGAGCTGATGCTTTGGGCCGAGGACTGCCCCGAAGTCCGGCACCTCGTGCACGCGGATTTCGGCTCCAAC
AATGTCCTGACGGACAATGGCCGCATAACAGCGGTCATTGACTGGAGCGAGGCGATGTTCGGGGATTCCC
AATACGAGGTCGCCAACATCTTCTTCTGGAGGCCGTGGTTGGCTTGTATGGAGCAGCAGACGCGCTACTT
CGAGCGGAGGCATCCGGAGCTTGCAGGATCGCCGCGGCTCCGGGCGTATATGCTCCGCATTGGTCTTGAC
CAACTCTATCAGAGCTTGGTTGACGGCAATTTCGATGATGCAGCTTGGGCGCAGGGTCGATGCGACGCAA
TCGTCCGATCCGGAGCCGGGACTGTCGGGCGTACACAAATCGCCCGCAGAAGCGCGGCCGTCTGGACCGA
TGGCTGTGTAGAAGTACTCGCCGATAGTGGAAACCGACGCCCCAGCACTCGTCCGAGGGCAAAGGAATAG
AGTAGATGCCGACCGAACAAGAGCTGATTTCGAGAACGCCTCAGCCAGCAACTCGCGCGAGCCTAGCAAG
GCAAATGCGAGAGAACGGCCTTACGCTTGGTGGCACAGTTCTCGTCCACAGTTCGCTAAGCTCGCTCGGC
TGGGTCGCGGGAGGGCCGGTCGCAGTGATTCAGGCCCTTCTGGATTGTGTTGGTCCCCAGGGCACGATTG
TCATGCCCACGCACTCGGGTGATCTGACTGATCCCGCAGATTGGAGATCGCCGCCCGTGCCTGCCGATTG
GGTGCAGATCTCTAGAGCTCGCTGATCAGCCTCGACTGTGCCTTCTAGTTGCCAGCCATCTGTTGTTTGC
CCCTCCCCCGTGCCTTCCTTGACCCTGGAAGGTGCCACTCCCACTGTCCTTTCCTAATAAAATGAGGAAA
TTGCATCGCATTGTCTGAGTAGGTGTCATTCTATTCTGGGGGGTGGGGTGGGGCAGGACAGCAAGGGGGA
GGATTGGGAAGACAATAGCAGGCATGCTGGGGATGCGGTGGGCTCTATGGCTTCTGAGGCGGAAAGAACC
AGCTGGGGCTCGATGAGGGAGCTGCGGTGGAGGAGGTGGAGAGAAGGCCGCACCCTTCTGGGCAGGGGGA
GGGGAGTGCCGCAATACCTTTATGGGAGTTCTCTGCTGCCTCCCGTCTTGTAAGGACCGCCCTGGGCCTG
GAAGAAGCCCTCCCTCCTTTCCTCCTCGCGTGATCTCGTCATCGCCTCCATGTCGAGTCGCTTCTCGATT
ATGGGCGGGATTCTTTTGCCTAGGCTTAAGGGGCTAACTTGGTCCCTGGGCGTTGCCCTGCAGGGGAGTG
AGCAGCTGTAAGATTTGAGGGGCGACTCCGATTAGTTTATCTTCCCACGGACTAGAGTTGGTGTCGAGGT
TATTGTAATAAGGGTGGGGTAGGGAAATGGAGCTTAGTCATTCACCTGGGGCTGATTTTATGCAACGAGA
CTGCGGATTATCACTAATCATTTTTGGAGCATTTTTCTAGAGACAGACATAAAGCATGATCACCTGAGTT
TTATACCATTTGAGACCCTTGCTGCACCACCAAAGTGTAGCATCAGGTTAAATCTTAATAGAAAAATTTT
AGCTTTTGCTTGAGAAACCAGTGCTTCCCTCCCTCACCCTCTCTCCCCAGGCTCTCTACCCCTTTGCATC
CCTACCAGGCATCTTAGCAACTCTCACTCATACTTGATCCCATTTTCCATTTGTTGTACTTGCTCCTCCA
GTATTCAGACATAGCACTAGCTTTCTCCCTCTCTTGATCTTGGGTAGCCTGGTGTCTCGCGAAACCAGAC
AGATTGGTTCCACCACAAATTAAGGCTTGAGCTGGGGCTTGACTCTTACCCAGCAGTGCTTTTATTCCTC
CCTAGTTCACGTTCTTAAATGTTTATCTTGATTTTCATTTTATCCTTTTTCCTTAGCTGGGATTCTGTCC
CTGACCGTCTTCACAGTCCAGGTGATCTTGACTACTGCTTTACAGAGAATTGGATCTGAGGTTAGGCAAC
ATCTCCCTTTTTCTTCCTCTAAATACCTCTCATTTCTGTTCTTACCAGTTAGTAACTGATCTCAGATGCC
TGTGTGATAGCTGGTACCCAGCTTTTGTTCCCTTTAGTGAGGGTTAATTGCGCGCTTGGCGTAATCATGG
TCATAGCTGTTTCCTGTGTGAAATTGTTATCCGCTCACAATTCCACACAACATACGAGCCGGGAGCATAA
AGTGTAAAGCCTGGGGTGCCTAATGAGTGAGCTAACTCACATTAATTGCGTTGCGCTCACTGCCCGCTTT
CCAGTCGGGAAACCTGTCGTGCCAGCTGCATTAATGAATCGGCCAACGCGCGGGGAGAGGCGGTTTGCGT
ATTGGGCGCTCTTCCGCTTCCTCGCTCACTGACTCGCTGCGCTCGGTCGTTCGGCTGCGGCGAGCGGTAT
CAGCTCACTCAAAGGCGGTAATACGGTTATCCACAGAATCAGGGGATAACGCAGGAAAGAACATGTGAGC
AAAAGGCCAGCAAAAGGCCAGGAACCGTAAAAAGGCCGCGTTGCTGGCGTTTTTCCATAGGCTCCGCCCC
CCTGACGAGCATCACAAAAATCGACGCTCAAGTCAGAGGTGGCGAAACCCGACAGGACTATAAAGATACC
AGGCGTTTCCCCCTGGAAGCTCCCTCGTGCGCTCTCCTGTTCCGACCCTGCCGCTTACCGGATACCTGTC
CGCCTTTCTCCCTTCGGGAAGCGTGGCGCTTTCTCATAGCTCACGCTGTAGGTATCTCAGTTCGGTGTAG
GTCGTTCGCTCCAAGCTGGGCTGTGTGCACGAACCCCCCGTTCAGCCCGACCGCTGCGCCTTATCCGGTA
ACTATCGTCTTGAGTCCAACCCGGTAAGACACGACTTATCGCCACTGGCAGCAGCCACTGGTAACAGGAT
TAGCAGAGCGAGGTATGTAGGCGGTGCTACAGAGTTCTTGAAGTGGTGGCCTAACTACGGCTACACTAGA
AGAACAGTATTTGGTATCTGCGCTCTGCTGAAGCCAGTTACCTTCGGAAAAAGAGTTGGTAGCTCTTGAT
CCGGCAAACAAACCACCGCTGGTAGCGGTGGTTTTTTTGTTTGCAAGCAGCAGATTACGCGCAGAAAAAA
AGGATCTCAAGAAGATCCTTTGATCTTTTCTACGGGGTCTGACGCTCAGTGGAACGAAAACTCACGTTAA
GGGATTTTGGTCATGAGATTATCAAAAAGGATCTTCACCTAGATCCTTTTAAATTAAAAATGAAGTTTTA
AATCAATCTAAAGTATATATGAGTAAACTTGGTCTGACAGTTACCAATGCTTAATCAGTGAGGCACCTAT
CTCAGCGATCTGTCTATTTCGTTCATCCATAGTTGCCTGACTCCCCGTCGTGTAGATAACTACGATACGG
GAGGGCTTACCATCTGGCCCCAGTGCTGCAATGATACCGCGAGACCCACGCTCACCGGCTCCAGATTTAT
CAGCAATAAACCAGCCAGCCGGAAGGGCCGAGCGCAGAAGTGGTCCTGCAACTTTATCCGCCTCCATCCA
GTCTATTAATTGTTGCCGGGAAGCTAGAGTAAGTAGTTCGCCAGTTAATAGTTTGCGCAACGTTGTTGCC
ATTGCTACAGGCATCGTGGTGTCACGCTCGTCGTTTGGTATGGCTTCATTCAGCTCCGGTTCCCAACGAT
CAAGGCGAGTTACATGATCCCCCATGTTGTGCAAAAAAGCGGTTAGCTCCTTCGGTCCTCCGATCGTTGT
CAGAAGTAAGTTGGCCGCAGTGTTATCACTCATGGTTATGGCAGCACTGCATAATTCTCTTACTGTCATG
CCATCCGTAAGATGCTTTTCTGTGACTGGTGAGTACTCAACCAAGTCATTCTGAGAATAGTGTATGCGGC
GACCGAGTTGCTCTTGCCCGGCGTCAATACGGGATAATACCGCGCCACATAGCAGAACTTTAAAAGTGCT
CATCATTGGAAAACGTTCTTCGGGGCGAAAACTCTCAAGGATCTTACCGCTGTTGAGATCCAGTTCGATG
TAACCCACTCGTGCACCCAACTGATCTTCAGCATCTTTTACTTTCACCAGCGTTTCTGGGTGAGCAAAAA
CAGGAAGGCAAAATGCCGCAAAAAAGGGAATAAGGGCGACACGGAAATGTTGAATACTCATACTCTTCCT
TTTTCAATATTATTGAAGCATTTATCAGGGTTATTGTCTCATGAGCGGATACATATTTGAATGTATTTAG
AAAAATAAACAAATAGGGGTTCCGCGCACATTTCCCCGAAAAGTGCCAC
